Addgene plasmid #48501: pFUSB4_GACC
Depositing lab: Stephen Ekker. Depositing organization: Mayo Foundation for Medical Education and Research. Publication: High Efficiency In Vivo Genome Engineering with a Simplified 15-RVD GoldyTALEN Design. Ma AC, Lee HB, Clark KJ, Ekker SC. PLoS One. 2013 May 29;8(5):e65259. doi: 10.1371/journal.pone.0065259. Print 2013. PubMed 23734242.
Backbone
  Vector backbone: pFUS_B4
  Vector type: Mammalian Expression, TALEN
Growth in bacteria
  Bacterial resistance: Spectinomycin, 50 μg/mL
  Growth temperature: 37°C
  Growth strain: Top10
  Copy number: Unknown
Gene/Insert
  Gene/Insert name: RVD sequence: NN NI HD HD
  Species: Synthetic
  Cloning method: Unknown
  Sequencing primers: 5′ ttgatgcctggcagttccct; 3′ cgaaccgaacaggcttatgt
Terms and licenses: Academic/Nonprofit Terms; Industry Terms: Not Available to Industry
Depositor comments: Plasmid was created using Golden Gate cloning.
How to cite: pFUSB4_GACC was a gift from Stephen Ekker (Addgene plasmid # 48501 ; http://n2t.net/addgene:48501 ; RRID:Addgene_48501)
