[The description below was written by a language model from this plasmid's Addgene catalogue record and pLannotate feature annotations shown in this document.]
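Description:
pFUSB4_GACC is a small (about 2.9 kb) bacterial intermediate plasmid for modular TALEN assembly. It is built on the pFUS_B4 array vector and carries a pre-assembled block of four synthetic TAL effector repeats. The repeat-variable diresidues (RVDs) are NN, NI, HD and HD. Under the standard TALE code these recognise G, A, C and C, which gives the plasmid its name. The depositor notes that it was made by Golden Gate cloning. The associated work describes a simplified 15-RVD GoldyTALEN design, which suggests this plasmid is one member of a set of ready-made four-repeat modules that reduce the number of individual repeats to be joined when building a custom TALEN.

The plasmid replicates in E. coli from a high-copy ColE1/pUC-type origin. Selection is with spectinomycin through the aadA (SmR) aminoglycoside adenylyltransferase gene. A fragment of a class 1 integron Pc promoter and a remnant of a gentamicin resistance gene lie upstream of aadA. The automated feature table also finds only short lacZα and lacI fragments and the rrnB T1 and T2 terminators. The lacZα remnant would be consistent with a screening cassette having been replaced by the repeat array.

The TAL repeats themselves were not annotated, although an unannotated stretch lies between the lacZα remnant and the resistance region. No eukaryotic promoter, nuclease domain or polyadenylation signal is listed. The catalogue classifies the vector type as "Mammalian Expression, TALEN", but nothing in the annotation indicates it is an expression construct. It appears instead to be a repeat-array donor whose contents would be transferred, together with other modules, into a final TALEN backbone for genome engineering.
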