Features (pLannotate 1.2.2; 8 found; start..end, strand, type, name):
      3..39      -  CDS            lacZα (fragment): LacZα fragment of β-galactosidase; lacZ fragment
    596..619     +  promoter       Pc promoter (fragment): intI1 (promoter lies within the coding sequence); class 1 integron promoter
    795..851     +  CDS            GmR (fragment): gentamycin acetyltransferase; aacC1; confers resistance to gentamycin
    858..1649    +  CDS            SmR: aminoglycoside adenylyltransferase (Murphy, 1985); aadA; confers resistance to spectinomycin and streptomycin
   1742..2330    +  rep_origin     ori: high-copy-number ColE1/pMB1/pBR322/pUC origin of replication
   2513..2605    +  CDS            lacI (fragment): lac repressor; lacI; The lac repressor binds to the lac operator to inhibit transcription in E. coli. This inhibition can be relieved by adding lactose or isopropyl-β-D-thiogalactopyranoside (IPTG).
   2660..2687    -  terminator     rrnB T2 terminator: transcription terminator T2 from the E. coli rrnB gene
   2819..2862    +  terminator     rrnB T1 terminator: Escherichia coli rrnB; transcription terminator T1 from the E. coli rrnB gene
>Addgene plasmid #48501 | pFUSB4_GACC | depositor full sequence | sequence record 70201 | Full Sequence
ATGTTTTCCCAGTCACGACGTTGTAAAACGACGGCCAGTCTTAAGCGTCTCATGGCCTGACCCCGGACCA
AGTGGTGGCCTATCGCCAGCAACAATGGCGGCAAGCAAGCGCTCGAAACGGTGCAGCGGCTGTTGCCGGT
GCTGTGCCAGGACCATGGCCTGACCCCGGACCAAGTGGTGGCTATCGCCAGCAACATTGGCGGCAAGCAA
GCGCTCGAAACGGTGCAGCGGCTGTTGCCGGTGCTGTGCCAGGACCATGGCCTGACTCCGGACCAAGTGG
TGGCTATCGCCAGCCACGATGGCGGCAAGCAAGCGCTCGAAACGGTGCAGCGGCTGTTGCCGGTGCTGTG
CCAGGACCATGGCCTGACTCCGGACCAAGTGGTGGCTATCGCCAGCCACGATGGCGGCAAGCAAGCGCTC
GAAACGGTGCAGCGGCTGTTGCCGGTGCTGTGCCAGGACCATGGCCTGACCCCGGACCAAGTGGTGGCTA
TCGAGACGTCTAGACCAGCCAGGACAGAAATGCCTCGACTTCGCTGCTACCCAAGGTTGCCGGGTGACGC
ACACCGTGGAAACGGATGAAGGCACGAACCCAGTGGACATAAGCCTGTTCGGTTCGTAAGCTGTAATGCA
AGTAGCGTATGCGCTCACGCAACTGGTCCAGAACCTTGACCGAACGCAGCGGTGGTAACGGCGCAGTGGC
GGTTTTCATGGCTTGTTATGACTGTTTTTTTGGGGTACAGTCTATGCCTCGGGCATCCAAGCAGCAAGCG
CGTTACGCCGTGGGTCGATGTTTGATGTTATGGAGCAGCAACGATGTTACGCAGCAGGGCAGTCGCCCTA
AAACAAAGTTAAACATTATGAGGGAAGCGGTGATCGCCGAAGTATCGACTCAACTATCAGAGGTAGTTGG
CGTCATCGAGCGCCATCTCGAACCGACGTTGCTGGCCGTACATTTGTACGGCTCCGCAGTGGATGGCGGC
CTGAAGCCACACAGTGATATTGATTTGCTGGTTACGGTGACCGTAAGGCTTGATGAAACAACGCGGCGAG
CTTTGATCAACGACCTTTTGGAAACTTCGGCTTCCCCTGGAGAGAGCGAGATTCTCCGCGCTGTAGAAGT
CACCATTGTTGTGCACGACGACATCATTCCGTGGCGTTATCCAGCTAAGCGCGAACTGCAATTTGGAGAA
TGGCAGCGCAATGACATTCTTGCAGGTATCTTCGAGCCAGCCACGATCGACATTGATCTGGCTATCTTGC
TGACAAAAGCAAGAGAACATAGCGTTGCCTTGGTAGGTCCAGCGGCGGAGGAACTCTTTGATCCGGTTCC
TGAACAGGATCTATTTGAGGCGCTAAATGAAACCTTAACGCTATGGAACTCGCCGCCCGACTGGGCTGGC
GATGAGCGAAATGTAGTGCTTACGTTGTCCCGCATTTGGTACAGCGCAGTAACCGGCAAAATCGCGCCGA
AGGATGTCGCTGCCGACTGGGCAATGGAGCGCCTGCCGGCCCAGTATCAGCCCGTCATACTTGAAGCTAG
ACAGGCTTATCTTGGACAAGAAGAAGATCGCTTGGCCTCGCGCGCAGATCAGTTGGAAGAATTTGTCCAC
TACGTGAAAGGCGAGATCACCAAGGTAGTCGGCAAATAACCCTCGAGCCACCCATGACCAAAATCCCTTA
ACGTGAGTTACGCGTCGTTCCACTGAGCGTCAGACCCCGTAGAAAAGATCAAAGGATCTTCTTGAGATCC
TTTTTTTCTGCGCGTAATCTGCTGCTTGCAAACAAAAAAACCACCGCTACCAGCGGTGGTTTGTTTGCCG
GATCAAGAGCTACCAACTCTTTTTCCGAAGGTAACTGGCTTCAGCAGAGCGCAGATACCAAATACTGTCC
TTCTAGTGTAGCCGTAGTTAGGCCACCACTTCAAGAACTCTGTAGCACCGCCTACATACCTCGCTCTGCT
AATCCTGTTACCAGTGGCTGCTGCCAGTGGCGATAAGTCGTGTCTTACCGGGTTGGACTCAAGACGATAG
TTACCGGATAAGGCGCAGCGGTCGGGCTGAACGGGGGGTTCGTGCACACAGCCCAGCTTGGAGCGAACGA
CCTACACCGAACTGAGATACCTACAGCGTGAGCATTGAGAAAGCGCCACGCTTCCCGAAGGGAGAAAGGC
GGACAGGTATCCGGTAAGCGGCAGGGTCGGAACAGGAGAGCGCACGAGGGAGCTTCCAGGGGGAAACGCC
TGGTATCTTTATAGTCCTGTCGGGTTTCGCCACCTCTGACTTGAGCGTCGATTTTTGTGATGCTCGTCAG
GGGGGCGGAGCCTATGGAAAAACGCCAGCAACGCGGCCTTTTTACGGTTCCTGGCCTTTTGCTGGCCTTT
TGCTCACATGTTCTTTCCTGCGTTATCCCCTGATTCTGTGGATAACCGTATTACCGCCTTTGAGTGAGCT
GATACCGCTCGCCGCAGCCGAACGACCGAGCGCAGCGAGTCAGTGAGCGAGGAAGCGGAAGAGCGCCCAA
TACGCAAACCGCCTCTCCCCGCGCGTTGGCCGATTCATTAATGCAGCTGGCACGACAGGTTTCCCGACTG
GAAAGCGGGCAGTGAGCGCAACGCAATTAATACGCGTACCGCTAGCCAGGAAGAGTTTGTAGAAACGCAA
AAAGGCCATCCGTCAGGATGGCCTTCTGCTTAGTTTGATGCCTGGCAGTTTATGGCGGGCGTCCTGCCCG
CCACCCTCCGGGCCGTTGCTTCACAACGTTCAAATCCGCTCCCGGCGGATTTGTCCTACTCAGGAGAGCG
TTCACCGACAAACAACAGATAAAACGAAAGGCCCAGTCTTCCGACTGAGCCTTTCGTTTTATTTGATGCC
TGGCAGTTCCCTACTCTCGCGTTAACGCTAGCATGG
