>Addgene plasmid #48501 | pFUSB4_GACC | addgene partial sequence | sequence record 70931 | pCR8_F1 5'-ttgatgcctggcagttccct-3'
GTCACGACGTTGTAAAACGACGGCCAGTCTTAAGCGTCTCATGGCCTGACCCCGGACCAAGTGGTGGCTA
TCGCCAGCAACAATGGCGGCAAGCAAGCGCTCGAAACGGTGCAGCGGCTGTTGCCGGTGCTGTGCCAGGA
CCATGGCCTGACCCCGGACCAAGTGGTGGCTATCGCCAGCAACATTGGCGGCAAGCAAGCGCTCGAAACG
GTGCAGCGGCTGTTGCCGGTGCTGTGCCAGGACCATGGCCTGACTCCGGACCAAGTGGTGGCTATCGCCA
GCCACGATGGCGGCAAGCAAGCGCTCGAAACGGTGCAGCGGCTGTTGCCGGTGCTGTGCCAGGACCATGG
CCTGACTCCGGACCAAGTGGTGGCTATCGCCAGCCACGATGGCGGCAAGCAAGCGCTCGAAACGGTGCAG
CGGCTGTTGCCGGTGCTGTGCCAGGACCATGGCCTGACCCCGGACCAAGTGGTGGCTATCGAGACGTCTA
GACCAGCCAGGACAGAAATGCCTCGACTTCGCTGCTACCCAAGGTTGCCGGGTGACGCACACCGTGGAAA
CGGATGAAGGCACGAACCCAGTGGACATAAGCCTGTTCGGTTCGTAAGCTGTAATGCAAGTAGCGTATGC
GCTCACGCAACTGGTCCAGAACCTTGACCGAACGCAGCGGTGGTAACGGCGCAGTGGCGGTTTTCATGGC
TTGTTATGACTGTTTTTTTGGGGTACAGTCTATGCCTCGGGCATCCAAGCAGCAAGCGCGTTACGCCGTG
GGTCGATGTTTGATGTTATGGAGCAGCAACGATGTTACGCAGC
